>Addgene plasmid #216276 | pAAV-hSyn-DIO-NES-jRGECO1a-WPRE | addgene full sequence | sequence record 432426 | Addgene NGS Result
CCTGCAGGCAGCTGCGCGCTCGCTCGCTCACTGAGGCCGCCCGGGCGTCGGGCGACCTTTGGTCGCCCGG
CCTCAGTGAGCGAGCGAGCGCGCAGAGAGGGAGTGGCCAACTCCATCACTAGGGGTTCCTGCGGCCGCAC
GCGTGTGTCTAGACTGCAGAGGGCCCTGCGTATGAGTGCAAGTGGGTTTTAGGACCAGGATGAGGCGGGG
TGGGGGTGCCTACCTGACGACCGACCCCGACCCACTGGACAAGCACCCAACCCCCATTCCCCAAATTGCG
CATCCCCTATCAGAGAGGGGGAGGGGAAACAGGATGCGGCGAGGCGCGTGCGCACTGCCAGCTTCAGCAC
CGCGGACAGTGCCTTCGCCCCCGCCTGGCGGCGCGCGCCACCGCCGCCTCAGCACTGAAGGCGCGCTGAC
GTCACTCGCCGGTCCCCCGCAAACTCCCCTTCCCGGCCACCTTGGTCGCGTCCGCGCCGCCGCCGGCCCA
GCCGGACCGCACCACGCGAGGCGCGAGATAGGGGGGCACGGGCGCGACCATCTGCGCTGCGGCGCCGGCG
ACTCAGCGCTGCCTCAGTCTGCGGTGGGCAGCGGAGGAGTCGTGTCGTGCCTGAGAGCGCAGTCGAGAAG
GTACCGGATCCTCTAGAGTCGACTCCGGAATAACTTCGTATAGGATACTTTATACGAAGTTATGCAGAAT
GGTAGCTGGATTGTAGCTGCTATTAGCAATATGAAACCTCTTAATAACTTCGTATAGCATACATTATACG
AAGTTATGGCGCGCCTACTTCGCTGTCATCATTTGTACAAACTCTTCGTAGTTTACCTGACCATCCCCAT
CGATGTCTGCTACCCTGATCATTTCATCAACCTCCTCATCTGTTAACTTCTCTCCAAGGTCTGTCATCAC
GTGGCGAAGCTCTGCTGCGCCGATGTAGCCATTGCCGTCCTTATCAAACACGCGGAACGCTTCGCGAATT
TCCTCTTCACTGTCTGTGTCATTCATTTTTCTTGCCATCATCGTCAGGAACTCAGGGAAGTCGAATGTGC
CGTCACCGTCGGCATCTACTTCATTGATCATGTCCTGCAGCTCTGCTTCTGTGGGGTTCTGCCCCAGCGA
TCGGAACACCGTCCCAAGCTCCTTGGTTGTTATCGTCCCATCCCCGTCCTTGTCAAATAGGGAGAAAGCC
TCTTTAAATTCTGCGATCTGCTCTTCAGTCAGGTCGTCACGCGTAGCCTCCCAGCCCATGGTCTTCTTCT
GCATTACGGGGCCGTCGGGGGGGAAGTTGGTGCCGCGCAGCTTCACCTTGTAGATGAATACGCCGTCCTG
CAGGGAGGAGTCCTGGTTCACGTGAATAATGCCGCCGTCCTCGAAGTTCATCACGCGCTCCCACCTGAAG
CCCTCGGGGAAGGACAGCTTGAAGTAGTCGGGGATGTCGGCTGGGTGCTTAATGTAGGCCTTGGAGCCGT
ACATGAACTGAGGGGACAGGATGTCCCAGGCGAAGGGCAGGGGGCCACCCTTGGTCACCTTCAGCTTAGC
GGTCTGAAAGGCCTCGTAGGGGCGGCCCTCGCCCTCGCCCTCGATCTCGAACTCGTGGCCGTTCACGGAG
CCCTCCATGTGCACCTTGAAGCGCATGAACTCCTTGATGATGGCCATGTTATCCTCCTCGCCCTTGCTCA
CCAGACTCCCGCCTGTACCTCCCTTGTACAGCTCGTCCATGCCGCCGGTGGAGTGGCGGCCCTCGGCGCG
TTCGCACTGTTCCACGATGGTGTAGTCCTCGTTGTGGGACACGATGTCCAACTTGATGTCCACGATGTAG
GCGCCGGGCAGCTGCACGGGCTTCTTGGCCTTGTAGGTGGTCTTGACCTCGGCGGCGTAGTGGCCGCCGT
CCTTCAGCCTCAGCCCCTTCTTGATCTCGCTCTTCAGGGCGCCGTCCTCGGGGTACATCCGCTCGGAAAC
CACGGGTGAGCTCAGCCGACCTATAGCTCTGACTGCGTGACCTGCCTTATTCCACTTACGACGTGATGAG
TCGACCATTGTTGCGAGATCCTTATCGTCATCGTCGTACAGATCCCGACCCATTTGCTGTCCACCAGTCA
TGCTAGCCATACCATGATGATGATGATGATGAGAACCTCCTCCAGTCTTGTTAATATCAAGTCCAGCCAA
CTTAAGAGCAAGCTCGTTCTGCAGCATGCTAGCATAACTTCGTATAAAGTATCCTATACGAAGTTATTTG
CCTTAACCCAGAAATTATCACTGTTATTCTTTAGAATGGTGCAAAGAATAACTTCGTATAATGTATGCTA
TACGAAGTTATGAATTCGATATCAAGCTTATCGATAATCAACCTCTGGATTACAAAATTTGTGAAAGATT
GACTGGTATTCTTAACTATGTTGCTCCTTTTACGCTATGTGGATACGCTGCTTTAATGCCTTTGTATCAT
GCTATTGCTTCCCGTATGGCTTTCATTTTCTCCTCCTTGTATAAATCCTGGTTGCTGTCTCTTTATGAGG
AGTTGTGGCCCGTTGTCAGGCAACGTGGCGTGGTGTGCACTGTGTTTGCTGACGCAACCCCCACTGGTTG
GGGCATTGCCACCACCTGTCAGCTCCTTTCCGGGACTTTCGCTTTCCCCCTCCCTATTGCCACGGCGGAA
CTCATCGCCGCCTGCCTTGCCCGCTGCTGGACAGGGGCTCGGCTGTTGGGCACTGACAATTCCGTGGTGT
TGTCGGGGAAATCATCGTCCTTTCCTTGGCTGCTCGCCTATGTTGCCACCTGGATTCTGCGCGGGACGTC
CTTCTGCTACGTCCCTTCGGCCCTCAATCCAGCGGACCTTCCTTCCCGCGGCCTGCTGCCGGCTCTGCGG
CCTCTTCCGCGTCTTCGCCTTCGCCCTCAGACGAGTCGGATCTCCCTTTGGGCCGCCTCCCCGCATCGAT
ACCGAGCGCTGCTCGAGAGATCTACGGGTGGCATCCCTGTGACCCCTCCCCAGTGCCTCTCCTGGCCCTG
GAAGTTGCCACTCCAGTGCCCACCAGCCTTGTCCTAATAAAATTAAGTTGCATCATTTTGTCTGACTAGG
TGTCCTTCTATAATATTATGGGGTGGAGGGGGGTGGTATGGAGCAAGGGGCAAGTTGGGAAGACAACCTG
TAGGGCCTGCGGGGTCTATTGGGAACCAAGCTGGAGTGCAGTGGCACAATCTTGGCTCACTGCAATCTCC
GCCTCCTGGGTTCAAGCGATTCTCCTGCCTCAGCCTCCCGAGTTGTTGGGATTCCAGGCATGCATGACCA
GGCTCAGCTAATTTTTGTTTTTTTGGTAGAGACGGGGTTTCACCATATTGGCCAGGCTGGTCTCCAACTC
CTAATCTCAGGTGATCTACCCACCTTGGCCTCCCAAATTGCTGGGATTACAGGCGTGAACCACTGCTCCC
TTCCCTGTCCTTCTGATTTTGTAGGTAACCACGTGCGGACCGAGCGGCCGCAGGAACCCCTAGTGATGGA
GTTGGCCACTCCCTCTCTGCGCGCTCGCTCGCTCACTGAGGCCGGGCGACCAAAGGTCGCCCGACGCCCG
GGCTTTGCCCGGGCGGCCTCAGTGAGCGAGCGAGCGCGCAGCTGCCTGCAGGGGCGCCTGATGCGGTATT
TTCTCCTTACGCATCTGTGCGGTATTTCACACCGCATA
[95 nt withheld, positions 3679-3773]
T
[46 nt withheld, positions 3775-3820]
C
[141 nt withheld, positions 3822-3962]
CCTTTGACGTTGGAGTCCACGTTCTTT
[37 nt withheld, positions 3990-4026]
ACTCTATCTCGGGCTATTCTTTTGATTTATAAGGGATTTTGCCGATTTCGGTCTATTGGTTAAAAAATGA
GCTGATTTAACAAAAATTTAACGCGAATTTTAACAAAATATTAACGTTTACAATTTTATGGTGCACTCTC
AGTACAATCTGCTCTGATGCCGCATAGTTAAGCCAGCCCCGACACCCGCCAACACCCGCTGACGCGCCCT
GACGGGCTTGTCTGCTCCCGGCATCCGCTTACAGACAAGCTGTGACCGTCTCCGGGAGCTGCATGTGTCA
GAGGTTTTCACCGTCATCACCGAAACGCGCGAGACGAAAGGGCCTCGTGATACGCCTATTTTTATAGGTT
AATGTCATGATAATAATGGTTTCTTAGACGTCAGGTGGCACTTTTCGGGGAAATGTGCGCGGAACCCCTA
TTTGTTTATTTTTCTAAATACATTCAAATATGTATCCGCTCATGAGACAATAACCCTGATAAATGCTTCA
ATAATATTGAAAAAGGAAGAGTATGAGTATTCAACATTTCCGTGTCGCCCTTATTCCCTTTTTTGCGGCA
TTTTGCCTTCCTGTTTTTGCTCACCCAGAAACGCTGGTGAAAGTAAAAGATGCTGAAGATCAGTTGGGTG
CACGAGTGGGTTACATCGAACTGGATCTCAACAGCGGTAAGATCCTTGAGAGTTTTCGCCCCGAAGAACG
TTTTCCAATGATGAGCACTTTTAAAGTTCTGCTATGTGGCGCGGTATTATCCCGTATTGACGCCGGGCAA
GAGCAACTCGGTCGCCGCATACACTATTCTCAGAATGACTTGGTTGAGTACTCACCAGTCACAGAAAAGC
ATCTTACGGATGGCATGACAGTAAGAGAATTATGCAGTGCTGCCATAACCATGAGTGATAACACTGCGGC
CAACTTACTTCTGACAACGATCGGAGGACCGAAGGAGCTAACCGCTTTTTTGCACAACATGGGGGATCAT
GTAACTCGCCTTGATCGTTGGGAACCGGAGCTGAATGAAGCCATACCAAACGACGAGCGTGACACCACGA
TGCCTGTAGCAATGGCAACAACGTTGCGCAAACTATTAACTGGCGAACTACTTACTCTAGCTTCCCGGCA
ACAATTAATAGACTGGATGGAGGCGGATAAAGTTGCAGGACCACTTCTGCGCTCGGCCCTTCCGGCTGGC
TGGTTTATTGCTGATAAATCTGGAGCCGGTGAGCGTGGGTCTCGCGGTATCATTGCAGCACTGGGGCCAG
ATGGTAAGCCCTCCCGTATCGTAGTTATCTACACGACGGGGAGTCAGGCAACTATGGATGAACGAAATAG
ACAGATCGCTGAGATAGGTGCCTCACTGATTAAGCATTGGTAACTGTCAGACCAAGTTTACTCATATATA
CTTTAGATTGATTTAAAACTTCATTTTTAATTTAAAAGGATCTAGGTGAAGATCCTTTTTGATAATCTCA
TGACCAAAATCCCTTAACGTGAGTTTTCGTTCCACTGAGCGTCAGACCCCGTAGAAAAGATCAAAGGATC
TTCTTGAGATCCTTTTTTTCTGCGCGTAATCTGCTGCTTGCAAACAAAAAAACCACCGCTACCAGCGGTG
GTTTGTTTGCCGGATCAAGAGCTACCAACTCTTTTTCCGAAGGTAACTGGCTTCAGCAGAGCGCAGATAC
CAAATACTGTTCTTCTAGTGTAGCCGTAGTTAGGCCACCACTTCAAGAACTCTGTAGCACCGCCTACATA
CCTCGCTCTGCTAATCCTGTTACCAGTGGCTGCTGCCAGTGGCGATAAGTCGTGTCTTACCGGGTTGGAC
TCAAGACGATAGTTACCGGATAAGGCGCAGCGGTCGGGCTGAACGGGGGGTTCGTGCACACAGCCCAGCT
TGGAGCGAACGACCTACACCGAACTGAGATACCTACAGCGTGAGCTATGAGAAAGCGCCACGCTTCCCGA
AGGGAGAAAGGCGGACAGGTATCCGGTAAGCGGCAGGGTCGGAACAGGAGAGCGCACGAGGGAGCTTCCA
GGGGGAAACGCCTGGTATCTTTATAGTCCTGTCGGGTTTCGCCACCTCTGACTTGAGCGTCGATTTTTGT
GATGCTCGTCAGGGGGGCGGAGCCTATGGAAAAACGCCAGCAACGCGGCCTTTTTACGGTTCCTGGCCTT
TTGCTGGCCTTTTGCTCACATGT
Features (pLannotate 1.2.2; 27 found; start..end, strand, type, name):
     12..39      +  repeat_region  AAV2 ITR (fragment): inverted terminal repeat of adeno-associated virus serotype 2 inverted
     68..95      +  repeat_region  AAV2 ITR (fragment): inverted terminal repeat of adeno-associated virus serotype 2 inverted
    175..622     +  promoter       hSyn promoter: human synapsin I promoter; confers neuron-specific expression (Kügler et al., 2003)
    636..653     +  misc_feature   MCS (fragment): pUC18/19 multiple cloning site
    660..693     +  protein_bind   lox2272: Cre-mediated recombination occurs in the 8-bp core sequence (GGATACTT). lox2272 sites are compatible with each other, but incompatible with loxP or loxN sites (Lee and Saito, 1988). Cre recombinase
    694..743     -  intron         β-globin intron (fragment): internally truncated intron from human β-globin
    744..777     +  protein_bind   loxP: Cre-mediated recombination occurs in the 8-bp core sequence (GCATACAT). Cre recombinase
    788..1228    -  CDS            CALM1: CALM1_HUMAN - Also known as CALM, CAM, CAM1. Experimental evidence at protein level: Swiss-Prot protein existence level 1. (Microbial infection) Required for Legionella pneumophila SidJ glutamylase activity. From Homo sapiens (Human).
   1235..1961    -  CDS            HyPerRed (fragment): red fluorescent genetically encoded indicator for H2O2 ()
   1967..2023    -  CDS            calmodulin-binding peptide: calmodulin-binding peptide from avian smooth muscle myosin light chain kinase
   2051..2074    -  CDS            Xpress™ tag: Xpress™ epitope tag, including an enterokinase recognition and cleavage site
   2078..2110    -  CDS            T7 tag (gene 10 leader): leader peptide from bacteriophage T7 gene 10 promotes efficient translation in E. coli
   2111..2131    -  CDS            capTEV™ (fragment): composite tag for in vivo biotinylation, TEV protease cleavage, and 6xHis tagging
   2204..2237    -  protein_bind   lox2272: Cre-mediated recombination occurs in the 8-bp core sequence (GGATACTT). lox2272 sites are compatible with each other, but incompatible with loxP or loxN sites (Lee and Saito, 1988). Cre recombinase
   2238..2287    -  intron         β-globin intron (fragment): internally truncated intron from human β-globin
   2288..2321    -  protein_bind   loxP: Cre-mediated recombination occurs in the 8-bp core sequence (GCATACAT). Cre recombinase
   2322..2346    +  misc_feature   MCS (fragment): pBluescript multiple cloning site
   2346..2934    +  misc_feature   WPRE: woodchuck hepatitis virus posttranscriptional regulatory element
   2966..3442    +  polyA_signal   hGH poly(A) signal: human growth hormone polyadenylation signal
   3482..3622    +  repeat_region  AAV2 ITR: inverted terminal repeat of adeno-associated virus serotype 2 inverted
   3627..3678    -  misc_feature   bom (fragment): basis of mobility region from pBR322
   3697..4152    +  rep_origin     f1 ori (sequence partly withheld): f1 bacteriophage origin of replication; arrow indicates direction of (+) strand synthesis
   4153..4202    -  misc_feature   bom (fragment): basis of mobility region from pBR322
   4304..4339    -  CDS            rop (fragment): Rop protein, which maintains plasmids at low copy number; rop
   4434..4538    +  promoter       AmpR promoter: bla
   4539..5399    +  CDS            AmpR: β-lactamase; bla; confers resistance to ampicillin, carbenicillin, and related antibiotics
   5570..6158    +  rep_origin     ori: high-copy-number ColE1/pMB1/pBR322/pUC origin of replication
