[The description below was written by a language model from this plasmid's Addgene catalogue record and pLannotate feature annotations shown in this document.]
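Description:
pAAV-hSyn-DIO-NES-jRGECO1a-WPRE is an adeno-associated virus transfer plasmid for Cre-dependent, neuron-restricted expression of the red fluorescent calcium indicator jRGECO1a. It is built on a pAAV-hSyn-DIO-insert-WPRE-hGHpA backbone and is maintained in E. coli as a high-copy plasmid through a ColE1/pUC-type origin with ampicillin selection (AmpR); an f1 origin is also present. The expression cassette is flanked by AAV2 inverted terminal repeats, which allow the intervening DNA to be packaged into recombinant AAV particles. In the sequenced record the right ITR is annotated in full, whereas the left one is detected only as short fragments. That record is also 6,219 nt, somewhat shorter than the catalogued total size of 6,499 bp. ITRs are difficult to sequence and prone to rearrangement, but the record does not explain the difference.

The payload sits downstream of the human synapsin 1 promoter, in reverse orientation, between paired lox2272 and loxP sites arranged in opposing orientation (a DIO/FLEx switch). Without Cre the coding sequence is antisense to the promoter and is not expressed. Cre recombination inverts it and locks it in the sense orientation, giving "Cre-On" expression. The insert, cloned between AscI and NheI, encodes jRGECO1a with a nuclear export signal and N-terminal 6xHis and Xpress tags. The annotated pieces match the sensor's architecture: a calmodulin-binding peptide, a red fluorescent protein core (matched by the annotation tool to the related HyPerRed) and calmodulin. A WPRE and the human growth hormone polyadenylation signal follow, enhancing transcript stability and termination. The associated publication concerns spectrally resolved fiber photometry, consistent with use for recording calcium activity in genetically defined, Cre-expressing neuronal populations.
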