Addgene plasmid #216276: pAAV-hSyn-DIO-NES-jRGECO1a-WPRE
Purpose: AAV vector with hSynapsin promoter and DIO Lox sites for Cre-On expression of red fluorescent calcium indicator jRGECO1a
Depositing lab: Guohong Cui. Depositing organization: National Institute of Environmental Health Sciences (NIEHS). Publication: Spectrally Resolved Fiber Photometry for Multi-component Analysis of Brain Circuits. Meng C, Zhou J, Papaneri A, Peddada T, Xu K, Cui G. Neuron. 2018 May 16;98(4):707-717.e4. doi: 10.1016/j.neuron.2018.04.012. Epub 2018 May 3. PubMed 29731250.
Backbone
  Vector backbone: pAAV-hSyn-DIO-insert-WPRE-hGHpA
  Backbone manufacturer: Bryan Roth
  Backbone size w/o insert (bp): 4805
  Total vector size (bp): 6499
  Vector type: AAV, Cre/Lox
Growth in bacteria
  Bacterial resistance: Ampicillin, 100 μg/mL
  Growth temperature: 37°C
  Growth strain: NEB Stable
  Copy number: High Copy
Gene/Insert
  Gene/Insert name: NES-jRGECO1a (alt name: NES-R-GECO1.0 variant 1670)
  Insert size (bp): 1413
  Promoter: human synapsin 1 (hSyn)
  Tag / fusion protein: 6XHIS (N terminal on insert); Xpress (N terminal on insert)
  Cloning method: Restriction Enzyme; 5′ cloning site AscI (not destroyed); 3′ cloning site NheI (not destroyed)
  Sequencing primers: 5′ hSyn-Fwd, TCGTGTCGTGCCTGAGAGCG; 3′ WPRE-Rev, GCAGCGTATCCACATAG
Resource information
  A portion of this plasmid was derived from a plasmid made by: Vivek Jayaraman, Ph.D., Douglas S. Kim, Ph.D., Loren L. Looger, Ph.D., Karel Svoboda, Ph.D. from the GENIE Project, Janelia Research Campus, Howard Hughes Medical Institute (Addgene plasmid 61563). Sensitive red protein calcium indicators for imaging neural activity. Dana H, Mohar B, Sun Y, Narayan S, Gordus A, Hasseman JP, Tsegaye G, Holt GT, Hu A, Walpita D, Patel R, Macklin JJ, Bargmann CI, Ahrens MB, Schreiter ER, Jayaraman V, Looger LL, Svoboda K, Kim DS. Elife. 2016 Mar 24;5. pii: e12727. doi: 10.7554/eLife.12727. 10.7554/eLife.12727 PubMed 27011354.
Terms and licenses: Academic/Nonprofit Terms; Industry Terms: Not Available to Industry
How to cite: pAAV-hSyn-DIO-NES-jRGECO1a-WPRE was a gift from Guohong Cui (Addgene plasmid # 216276 ; http://n2t.net/addgene:216276 ; RRID:Addgene_216276)
